Addgene plasmid #119859: hU6 promoter PspCas13b gRNA dual luciferase reporter 3’UTR
Purpose: gRNA plasmid with hU6 promoter PspCas13b gRNA dual luciferase reporter
Depositing lab: Bryan Dickinson. Publication: Targeted m(6)A Reader Proteins To Study Epitranscriptomic Regulation of Single RNAs. Rauch S, He C, Dickinson BC. J Am Chem Soc. 2018 Sep 26;140(38):11974-11981. doi: 10.1021/jacs.8b05012. Epub 2018 Sep 18. PubMed 30183280.
Backbone
  Vector backbone: custom
  Vector type: Mammalian Expression, CRISPR
Growth in bacteria
  Bacterial resistance: Ampicillin, 100 μg/mL
  Growth temperature: 37°C
  Growth strain: DH5alpha
  Copy number: Unknown
Gene/Insert
  Gene/Insert name: gRNA dual luciferase reporter
  gRNA/shRNA sequence: TAGTTGTTTAAACGAGCTCGCTAGCCTCGAGTCTAGAGTCGACCTGCAGG
  Cloning method: Gibson Cloning
  Sequencing primers: 5′ taatacgactcactatagg; 3′ CTGTGGATAACCGTATTACCGCCTTTGAGTGA
Terms and licenses: Academic/Nonprofit Terms; Industry Terms: Not Available to Industry
How to cite: hU6 promoter PspCas13b gRNA dual luciferase reporter 3’UTR was a gift from Bryan Dickinson (Addgene plasmid # 119859 ; http://n2t.net/addgene:119859 ; RRID:Addgene_119859)
