[The description below was written by a language model from this plasmid's Addgene catalogue record and pLannotate feature annotations shown in this document.]
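Description:
hU6 promoter PspCas13b gRNA dual luciferase reporter 3'UTR is a small (3,217 bp) guide RNA expression plasmid for mammalian cells, catalogued as a mammalian expression/CRISPR vector on a custom backbone. The annotated features suggest a pBluescript-like phagemid layout: a high-copy ColE1/pUC origin for propagation in E. coli, an ampicillin resistance gene (β-lactamase) with its own promoter for selection, an f1 origin, and remnants of the lacZα/lac promoter-operator region flanked by T7 and T3 phage promoters. The depositor's sequence and the repository's sequencing result are the same length and yield the same set of features, differing only in where numbering starts. No mammalian selection marker or eukaryotic origin is annotated, so the plasmid appears suited to transient transfection.

The payload is a human U6 RNA polymerase III promoter, which drives the guide RNA placed directly downstream. The guide is designed for PspCas13b, an RNA-targeting CRISPR effector, and its spacer is directed against the 3'UTR of a dual luciferase reporter transcript. The short "MCS fragment" hit just after the U6 promoter probably reflects polylinker-like sequence within the spacer, and the brief "TEF1 promoter" hit is a 17-nt fragment unlikely to be functional. The Cas13b direct repeat and the Pol III terminator are not annotated in the feature table. The plasmid encodes neither Cas13b nor the luciferase reporter, so these must be supplied from separate constructs. According to the associated publication, the guide belongs to a system for tethering m6A reader proteins to individual RNAs to study epitranscriptomic regulation, here recruiting a Cas13b-based fusion to the reporter mRNA.
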