Features (pLannotate 1.2.2; 14 found; start..end, strand, type, name):
     30..458     -  rep_origin     f1 ori (sequence partly withheld): f1 bacteriophage origin of replication; arrow indicates direction of (+) strand synthesis
    463..618     -  CDS            lacZα (fragment): LacZα fragment of β-galactosidase; lacZ fragment
    626..644     +  promoter       T7 promoter: promoter for bacteriophage T7 RNA polymerase
    659..899     +  promoter       U6 promoter: RNA polymerase III promoter for human U6 snRNA
    909..928     -  misc_feature   MCS (fragment): pUC18/19 multiple cloning site
    986..1002    +  promoter       TEF1 promoter (fragment): S. cerevisiae TEF1; promoter for EF-1α
   1029..1047    -  promoter       T3 promoter: promoter for bacteriophage T3 RNA polymerase
   1092..1108    -  protein_bind   lac operator: The lac repressor binds to the lac operator to inhibit transcription in E. coli. This inhibition can be relieved by adding lactose or isopropyl-β-D-thiogalactopyranoside (IPTG). lac repressor encoded by lacI
   1116..1146    -  promoter       lac promoter: promoter for the E. coli lac operon
   1161..1182    -  protein_bind   CAP binding site: CAP binding activates transcription in the presence of cAMP. E. coli catabolite activator protein
   1195..1287    -  CDS            lacI (fragment): lac repressor; lacI; The lac repressor binds to the lac operator to inhibit transcription in E. coli. This inhibition can be relieved by adding lactose or isopropyl-β-D-thiogalactopyranoside (IPTG).
   1470..2058    -  rep_origin     ori: high-copy-number ColE1/pMB1/pBR322/pUC origin of replication
   2229..3089    -  CDS            AmpR: β-lactamase; bla; confers resistance to ampicillin, carbenicillin, and related antibiotics
   3090..3194    -  promoter       AmpR promoter: bla
>Addgene plasmid #119859 | hU6 promoter PspCas13b gRNA dual luciferase reporter 3’UTR | depositor full sequence | sequence record 227047 | hU6 promoter PspCas13b gRNA dual luciferase reporter 3’UTR sequence 3217 bps
CTAAATTGTAAGCGTTAATATTTTGTTAAAATTCGCGTTAAATTTTTGTTAAATCAGCTCATTTTTTAAC
CAATAGGCCGAAATCGGCAAAATCCCTTATAAATCAAAAGAATAGACCGAGATAGGGT
[37 nt withheld, positions 129-165]
AAAGAACGTGGACTCCAACGTCAAAGG
[49 nt withheld, positions 193-241]
T
[91 nt withheld, positions 243-333]
G
[124 nt withheld, positions 335-458]
CCCATTCGCCATTCAGGCTGCGCAACTGTTGGGAAGGGCGATCGGTGCGGGCCTCTTCGCTATTACGCCA
GCTGGCGAAAGGGGGATGTGCTGCAAGGCGATTAAGTTGGGTAACGCCAGGGTTTTCCCAGTCACGACGT
TGTAAAACGACGGCCAGTGAGCGCGCGTAATACGACTCACTATAGGGCGAATTGGGTACCGAGGGCCTAT
TTCCCATGATTCCTTCATATTTGCATATACGATACAAGGCTGTTAGAGAGATAATTGGAATTAATTTGAC
TGTAAACACAAAGATATTAGTACAAAATACGTGACGTAGAAAGTAATAATTTCTTGGGTAGTTTGCAGTT
TTAAAATTATGTTTTAAAATGGACTATCATATGCTTATCGTAACTTGAAAGTATTTCGATTTCTTGGCTT
TATATATCTTGTGGAAAGGACGAAACACCGGCCTGCAGGTCGACTCTAGACTCGAGGCTAGCGAGCTCGT
TTAAACAACTAGTTGTGGAAGGTCCAGTTTTGAGGGGCTATTACAACTTTTTTTCCGCGGTGGAGCTCCA
GCTTTTGTTCCCTTTAGTGAGGGTTAATTGCGCGCTTGGCGTAATCATGGTCATAGCTGTTTCCTGTGTG
AAATTGTTATCCGCTCACAATTCCACACAACATACGAGCCGGAAGCATAAAGTGTAAAGCCTGGGGTGCC
TAATGAGTGAGCTAACTCACATTAATTGCGTTGCGCTCACTGCCCGCTTTCCAGTCGGGAAACCTGTCGT
GCCAGCTGCATTAATGAATCGGCCAACGCGCGGGGAGAGGCGGTTTGCGTATTGGGCGCTCTTCCGCTTC
CTCGCTCACTGACTCGCTGCGCTCGGTCGTTCGGCTGCGGCGAGCGGTATCAGCTCACTCAAAGGCGGTA
ATACGGTTATCCACAGAATCAGGGGATAACGCAGGAAAGAACATGTGAGCAAAAGGCCAGCAAAAGGCCA
GGAACCGTAAAAAGGCCGCGTTGCTGGCGTTTTTCCATAGGCTCCGCCCCCCTGACGAGCATCACAAAAA
TCGACGCTCAAGTCAGAGGTGGCGAAACCCGACAGGACTATAAAGATACCAGGCGTTTCCCCCTGGAAGC
TCCCTCGTGCGCTCTCCTGTTCCGACCCTGCCGCTTACCGGATACCTGTCCGCCTTTCTCCCTTCGGGAA
GCGTGGCGCTTTCTCATAGCTCACGCTGTAGGTATCTCAGTTCGGTGTAGGTCGTTCGCTCCAAGCTGGG
CTGTGTGCACGAACCCCCCGTTCAGCCCGACCGCTGCGCCTTATCCGGTAACTATCGTCTTGAGTCCAAC
CCGGTAAGACACGACTTATCGCCACTGGCAGCAGCCACTGGTAACAGGATTAGCAGAGCGAGGTATGTAG
GCGGTGCTACAGAGTTCTTGAAGTGGTGGCCTAACTACGGCTACACTAGAAGGACAGTATTTGGTATCTG
CGCTCTGCTGAAGCCAGTTACCTTCGGAAAAAGAGTTGGTAGCTCTTGATCCGGCAAACAAACCACCGCT
GGTAGCGGTGGTTTTTTTGTTTGCAAGCAGCAGATTACGCGCAGAAAAAAAGGATCTCAAGAAGATCCTT
TGATCTTTTCTACGGGGTCTGACGCTCAGTGGAACGAAAACTCACGTTAAGGGATTTTGGTCATGAGATT
ATCAAAAAGGATCTTCACCTAGATCCTTTTAAATTAAAAATGAAGTTTTAAATCAATCTAAAGTATATAT
GAGTAAACTTGGTCTGACAGTTACCAATGCTTAATCAGTGAGGCACCTATCTCAGCGATCTGTCTATTTC
GTTCATCCATAGTTGCCTGACTCCCCGTCGTGTAGATAACTACGATACGGGAGGGCTTACCATCTGGCCC
CAGTGCTGCAATGATACCGCGAGACCCACGCTCACCGGCTCCAGATTTATCAGCAATAAACCAGCCAGCC
GGAAGGGCCGAGCGCAGAAGTGGTCCTGCAACTTTATCCGCCTCCATCCAGTCTATTAATTGTTGCCGGG
AAGCTAGAGTAAGTAGTTCGCCAGTTAATAGTTTGCGCAACGTTGTTGCCATTGCTACAGGCATCGTGGT
GTCACGCTCGTCGTTTGGTATGGCTTCATTCAGCTCCGGTTCCCAACGATCAAGGCGAGTTACATGATCC
CCCATGTTGTGCAAAAAAGCGGTTAGCTCCTTCGGTCCTCCGATCGTTGTCAGAAGTAAGTTGGCCGCAG
TGTTATCACTCATGGTTATGGCAGCACTGCATAATTCTCTTACTGTCATGCCATCCGTAAGATGCTTTTC
TGTGACTGGTGAGTACTCAACCAAGTCATTCTGAGAATAGTGTATGCGGCGACCGAGTTGCTCTTGCCCG
GCGTCAATACGGGATAATACCGCGCCACATAGCAGAACTTTAAAAGTGCTCATCATTGGAAAACGTTCTT
CGGGGCGAAAACTCTCAAGGATCTTACCGCTGTTGAGATCCAGTTCGATGTAACCCACTCGTGCACCCAA
CTGATCTTCAGCATCTTTTACTTTCACCAGCGTTTCTGGGTGAGCAAAAACAGGAAGGCAAAATGCCGCA
AAAAAGGGAATAAGGGCGACACGGAAATGTTGAATACTCATACTCTTCCTTTTTCAATATTATTGAAGCA
TTTATCAGGGTTATTGTCTCATGAGCGGATACATATTTGAATGTATTTAGAAAAATAAACAAATAGGGGT
TCCGCGCACATTTCCCCGAAAAGTGCCAC
