Features (pLannotate 1.2.2; 14 found; start..end, strand, type, name):
     94..112     +  promoter       T7 promoter: promoter for bacteriophage T7 RNA polymerase
    127..367     +  promoter       U6 promoter: RNA polymerase III promoter for human U6 snRNA
    377..396     -  misc_feature   MCS (fragment): pUC18/19 multiple cloning site
    454..470     +  promoter       TEF1 promoter (fragment): S. cerevisiae TEF1; promoter for EF-1α
    497..515     -  promoter       T3 promoter: promoter for bacteriophage T3 RNA polymerase
    560..576     -  protein_bind   lac operator: The lac repressor binds to the lac operator to inhibit transcription in E. coli. This inhibition can be relieved by adding lactose or isopropyl-β-D-thiogalactopyranoside (IPTG). lac repressor encoded by lacI
    584..614     -  promoter       lac promoter: promoter for the E. coli lac operon
    629..650     -  protein_bind   CAP binding site: CAP binding activates transcription in the presence of cAMP. E. coli catabolite activator protein
    663..755     -  CDS            lacI (fragment): lac repressor; lacI; The lac repressor binds to the lac operator to inhibit transcription in E. coli. This inhibition can be relieved by adding lactose or isopropyl-β-D-thiogalactopyranoside (IPTG).
    938..1526    -  rep_origin     ori: high-copy-number ColE1/pMB1/pBR322/pUC origin of replication
   1697..2557    -  CDS            AmpR: β-lactamase; bla; confers resistance to ampicillin, carbenicillin, and related antibiotics
   2558..2662    -  promoter       AmpR promoter: bla
   2715..3143    -  rep_origin     f1 ori (sequence partly withheld): f1 bacteriophage origin of replication; arrow indicates direction of (+) strand synthesis
   3148..86      -  CDS            lacZα (fragment) (across the origin): LacZα fragment of β-galactosidase; lacZ fragment
>Addgene plasmid #119859 | hU6 promoter PspCas13b gRNA dual luciferase reporter 3’UTR | addgene full sequence | sequence record 231785 | Addgene NGS Result
GCGAAAGGGGGATGTGCTGCAAGGCGATTAAGTTGGGTAACGCCAGGGTTTTCCCAGTCACGACGTTGTA
AAACGACGGCCAGTGAGCGCGCGTAATACGACTCACTATAGGGCGAATTGGGTACCGAGGGCCTATTTCC
CATGATTCCTTCATATTTGCATATACGATACAAGGCTGTTAGAGAGATAATTGGAATTAATTTGACTGTA
AACACAAAGATATTAGTACAAAATACGTGACGTAGAAAGTAATAATTTCTTGGGTAGTTTGCAGTTTTAA
AATTATGTTTTAAAATGGACTATCATATGCTTATCGTAACTTGAAAGTATTTCGATTTCTTGGCTTTATA
TATCTTGTGGAAAGGACGAAACACCGGCCTGCAGGTCGACTCTAGACTCGAGGCTAGCGAGCTCGTTTAA
ACAACTAGTTGTGGAAGGTCCAGTTTTGAGGGGCTATTACAACTTTTTTTCCGCGGTGGAGCTCCAGCTT
TTGTTCCCTTTAGTGAGGGTTAATTGCGCGCTTGGCGTAATCATGGTCATAGCTGTTTCCTGTGTGAAAT
TGTTATCCGCTCACAATTCCACACAACATACGAGCCGGAAGCATAAAGTGTAAAGCCTGGGGTGCCTAAT
GAGTGAGCTAACTCACATTAATTGCGTTGCGCTCACTGCCCGCTTTCCAGTCGGGAAACCTGTCGTGCCA
GCTGCATTAATGAATCGGCCAACGCGCGGGGAGAGGCGGTTTGCGTATTGGGCGCTCTTCCGCTTCCTCG
CTCACTGACTCGCTGCGCTCGGTCGTTCGGCTGCGGCGAGCGGTATCAGCTCACTCAAAGGCGGTAATAC
GGTTATCCACAGAATCAGGGGATAACGCAGGAAAGAACATGTGAGCAAAAGGCCAGCAAAAGGCCAGGAA
CCGTAAAAAGGCCGCGTTGCTGGCGTTTTTCCATAGGCTCCGCCCCCCTGACGAGCATCACAAAAATCGA
CGCTCAAGTCAGAGGTGGCGAAACCCGACAGGACTATAAAGATACTAGGCGTTTCCCCCTGGAAGCTCCC
TCGTGCGCTCTCCTGTTCCGACCCTGCCGCTTACCGGATACCTGTCCGCCTTTCTCCCTTCGGGAAGCGT
GGCGCTTTCTCATAGCTCACGCTGTAGGTATCTCAGTTCGGTGTAGGTCGTTCGCTCCAAGCTGGGCTGT
GTGCACGAACCCCCCGTTCAGCCCGACCGCTGCGCCTTATCCGGTAACTATCGTCTTGAGTCCAACCCGG
TAAGACACGACTTATCGCCACTGGCAGCAGCCACTGGTAACAGGATTAGCAGAGCGAGGTATGTAGGCGG
TGCTACAGAGTTCTTGAAGTGGTGGCCTAACTACGGCTACACTAGAAGAACAGTATTTGGTATCTGCGCT
CTGCTGAAGCCAGTTACCTTCGGAAAAAGAGTTGGTAGCTCTTGATCCGGCAAACAAACCACCGCTGGTA
GCGGTGGTTTTTTTGTTTGCAAGCAGCAGATTACGCGCAGAAAAAAAGGATCTCAAGAAGATCCTTTGAT
CTTTTCTACGGGGTCTGACGCTCAGTGGAACGAAAACTCACGTTAAGGGATTTTGGTCATGAGATTATCA
AAAAGGATCTTCACCTAGATCCTTTTAAATTAAAAATGAAGTTTTAAATCAATCTAAAGTATATATGAGT
AAACTTGGTCTGACAGTTACCAATGCTTAATCAGTGAGGCACCTATCTCAGCGATCTGTCTATTTCGTTC
ATCCATAGTTGCCTGACTCCCCGTCGTGTAGATAACTACGATACGGGAGGGCTTACCATCTGGCCCCAGT
GCTGCAATGATACCGCGAGACCCACGCTCACCGGCTCCAGATTTATCAGCAATAAACCAGCCAGCCGGAA
GGGCCGAGCGCAGAAGTGGTCCTGCAACTTTATCCGCCTCCATCCAGTCTATTAATTGTTGCCGGGAAGC
TAGAGTAAGTAGTTCGCCAGTTAATAGTTTGCGCAACGTTGTTGCCATTGCTACAGGCATCGTGGTGTCA
CGCTCGTCGTTTGGTATGGCTTCATTCAGCTCCGGTTCCCAACGATCAAGGCGAGTTACATGATCCCCCA
TGTTGTGCAAAAAAGCGGTTAGCTCCTTCGGTCCTCCGATCGTTGTCAGAAGTAAGTTGGCCGCAGTGTT
ATCACTCATGGTTATGGCAGCACTGCATAATTCTCTTACTGTCATGCCATCCGTAAGATGCTTTTCTGTG
ACTGGTGAGTACTCAACCAAGTCATTCTGAGAATAGTGTATGCGGCGACCGAGTTGCTCTTGCCCGGCGT
CAATACGGGATAATACCGCGCCACATAGCAGAACTTTAAAAGTGCTCATCATTGGAAAACGTTCTTCGGG
GCGAAAACTCTCAAGGATCTTACCGCTGTTGAGATCCAGTTCGATGTAACCCACTCGTGCACCCAACTGA
TCTTCAGCATCTTTTACTTTCACCAGCGTTTCTGGGTGAGCAAAAACAGGAAGGCAAAATGCCGCAAAAA
AGGGAATAAGGGCGACACGGAAATGTTGAATACTCATACTCTTCCTTTTTCAATATTATTGAAGCATTTA
TCAGGGTTATTGTCTCATGAGCGGATACATATTTGAATGTATTTAGAAAAATAAACAAATAGGGGTTCCG
CGCACATTTCCCCGAAAAGTGCCACCTAAATTGTAAGCGTTAATATTTTGTTAAAATTCGCGTTAAATTT
TTGTTAAATCAGCTCATTTTTTAACCAATAGGCCGAAATCGGCAAAATCCCTTATAAATCAAAAGAATAG
ACCGAGATAGGGT
[37 nt withheld, positions 2814-2850]
AAAGAACGTGGACTCCAACGTCAAAGG
[49 nt withheld, positions 2878-2926]
T
[91 nt withheld, positions 2928-3018]
G
[124 nt withheld, positions 3020-3143]
CCCATTCGCCATTCAGGCTGCGCAACTGTTGGGAAGGGCGATCGGTGCGGGCCTCTTCGCTATTACGCCA
GCTG
